Addgene plasmid #250098: pGEX-Lnx1-PDZ-3
Purpose: Bacterial expression of Lnx1 PDZ domain 3
Depositing lab: Mark Bedford. Depositing organization: University of Texas MD Anderson Cancer Center. Publication: PRMT5 C-terminal Phosphorylation Modulates a 14-3-3/PDZ Interaction Switch. Espejo AB, Gao G, Black K, Gayatri S, Veland N, Kim J, Chen T, Sudol M, Walker C, Bedford MT. J Biol Chem. 2017 Feb 10;292(6):2255-2265. doi: 10.1074/jbc.M116.760330. Epub 2016 Dec 28. PubMed 28031468.
Backbone
  Vector backbone: pGEX-4T-1
  Backbone size w/o insert (bp): 4900
  Vector type: Bacterial Expression
Growth in bacteria
  Bacterial resistance: Ampicillin, 100 μg/mL
  Growth temperature: 37°C
  Growth strain: DH5alpha
  Copy number: High Copy
Gene/Insert
  Gene/Insert name: Lnx1 (3/4)
  Species: M. musculus (mouse)
  Insert size (bp): 270
  Mutation: None
  Entrez Gene: Lnx1 (a.k.a. Lnx)
  Cloning method: Restriction Enzyme; 5′ cloning site Unknown (unknown if destroyed)
Terms and licenses: Academic/Nonprofit Terms; Industry Terms: Not Available to Industry
Depositor comments: UniProt ID: O70263
How to cite: pGEX-Lnx1-PDZ-3 was a gift from Mark Bedford (Addgene plasmid # 250098 ; http://n2t.net/addgene:250098 ; RRID:Addgene_250098)
