[The description below was written by a language model from this plasmid's Addgene catalogue record and pLannotate feature annotations shown in this document.]
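Description:
pGEX-Lnx1-PDZ-3 is a bacterial expression plasmid built on the pGEX-4T-1 backbone for producing the third of the four PDZ domains of mouse Lnx1 as a glutathione S-transferase fusion in E. coli. The sequenced construct is about 5.2 kb. It replicates from a high-copy ColE1/pMB1-type origin and is selected with ampicillin through the β-lactamase (AmpR) gene and its native promoter. Short fragments annotated as rop, bom and an E. coli yciV/trpH segment are remnants of the pBR322-derived backbone and of the sequence flanking the promoter, not functional payload. A lac promoter/operator and lacZα segment downstream of lacI is likewise a standard part of the pGEX backbone.

The expression cassette consists of the hybrid tac promoter followed by a lac operator, driving an open reading frame that begins with Schistosoma japonicum GST and continues, after a short linker, into an approximately 270 bp fragment of Lnx1 with no recorded mutations. The plasmid carries its own lacI gene, so the lac repressor keeps the tac promoter off until IPTG is added, giving inducible expression independent of the host's repressor level. The pGEX-4T series normally encodes a thrombin cleavage site in the linker between GST and the insert, although this site is not separately annotated in the feature table. The restriction sites used for cloning are not recorded.

The GST moiety allows affinity capture of the fusion on glutathione resin, making the construct suited to purifying an isolated PDZ domain for in vitro binding work such as pull-downs or domain arrays. The associated study concerns PDZ and 14-3-3 interactions with the PRMT5 C-terminus.
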