Features (pLannotate 1.2.2; 17 found; start..end, strand, type, name):
    181..209     +  promoter       tac promoter: strong E. coli promoter; hybrid between the trp and lac UV5 promoters
    217..233     +  protein_bind   lac operator: The lac repressor binds to the lac operator to inhibit transcription in E. coli. This inhibition can be relieved by adding lactose or isopropyl-β-D-thiogalactopyranoside (IPTG). lac repressor encoded by lacI
    256..909     +  CDS            GST26_SCHJA: Experimental evidence at protein level: Swiss-Prot protein existence level 1. GST isoenzymes appear to play a central role in the parasite detoxification system. Other functions are also suspected including a role in increasing the solubility of haematin in the parasite gut. From Schistosoma japonicum (Blood fluke).
    934..1200    +  CDS            Lnx1 (fragment): LNX1_MOUSE - Also known as Lnx. Experimental evidence at protein level: Swiss-Prot protein existence level 1. Isoform 2 provides an endocytic scaffold for IGSF5/JAM4. From Mus musculus (Mouse).
   1224..1263    +  CDS            rop (fragment): Rop protein, which maintains plasmids at low copy number; rop
   1365..1405    +  misc_feature   bom (fragment): basis of mobility region from pBR322
   1510..1614    +  promoter       AmpR promoter: bla
   1615..2475    +  CDS            AmpR: β-lactamase; bla; confers resistance to ampicillin, carbenicillin, and related antibiotics
   2646..3234    +  rep_origin     ori: high-copy-number ColE1/pMB1/pBR322/pUC origin of replication
   3420..3471    -  misc_feature   bom (fragment): basis of mobility region from pBR322
   3478..3555    +  promoter       lacI promoter: lacI
   3556..4638    +  CDS            lacI: lac repressor; lacI; The lac repressor binds to the lac operator to inhibit transcription in E. coli. This inhibition can be relieved by adding lactose or isopropyl-β-D-thiogalactopyranoside (IPTG).
   4651..4672    +  protein_bind   CAP binding site: CAP binding activates transcription in the presence of cAMP. E. coli catabolite activator protein
   4687..4717    +  promoter       lac promoter: promoter for the E. coli lac operon
   4725..4741    +  protein_bind   lac operator: The lac repressor binds to the lac operator to inhibit transcription in E. coli. This inhibition can be relieved by adding lactose or isopropyl-β-D-thiogalactopyranoside (IPTG). lac repressor encoded by lacI
   4761..4934    +  CDS            lacZα: LacZα fragment of β-galactosidase; lacZ fragment
   5198..105     -  CDS            yciV (fragment) (across the origin): RNAAM_ECOLI - Also known as trpH From Escherichia coli (strain K12).
>Addgene plasmid #250098 | pGEX-Lnx1-PDZ-3 | addgene full sequence | sequence record 498165 | Addgene NGS Result
CTTATCGACTGCACGGTGCACCAATGCTTCTGGCGTCAGGCAGCCATCGGAAGCTGTGGTATGGCTGTGC
AGGTCGTAAATCACTGCATAATTCGTGTCGCTCAAGGCGCACTCCCGTTCTGGATAATGTTTTTTGCGCC
GACATCATAACGGTTCTGGCAAATATTCTGAAATGAGCTGTTGACAATTAATCATCGGCTCGTATAATGT
GTGGAATTGTGAGCGGATAACAATTTCACACAGGAAACAGTATTCATGTCCCCTATACTAGGTTATTGGA
AAATTAAGGGCCTTGTGCAACCCACTCGACTTCTTTTGGAATATCTTGAAGAAAAATATGAAGAGCATTT
GTATGAGCGCGATGAAGGTGATAAATGGCGAAACAAAAAGTTTGAATTGGGTTTGGAGTTTCCCAATCTT
CCTTATTATATTGATGGTGATGTTAAATTAACACAGTCTATGGCCATCATACGTTATATAGCTGACAAGC
ACAACATGTTGGGTGGTTGTCCAAAAGAGCGTGCAGAGATTTCAATGCTTGAAGGAGCGGTTTTGGATAT
TAGATACGGTGTTTCGAGAATTGCATATAGTAAAGACTTTGAAACTCTCAAAGTTGATTTTCTTAGCAAG
CTACCTGAAATGCTGAAAATGTTCGAAGATCGTTTATGTCATAAAACATATTTAAATGGTGATCATGTAA
CCCATCCTGACTTCATGTTGTATGACGCTCTTGATGTTGTTTTATACATGGACCCAATGTGCCTGGATGC
GTTCCCAAAATTAGTTTGTTTTAAAAAACGTATTGAAGCTATCCCACAAATTGATAAGTACTTGAAATCC
AGCAAGTATATAGCATGGCCTTTGCAGGGCTGGCAAGCCACGTTTGGTGGTGGCGACCATCCTCCAAAAT
CGGATCTGGTTCCGCGTGGATCCGTTGTGTCTGTTTGGAAAGATCCAAGCGAATCATTAGGTATGACCGT
GGGCGGTGGCGCTAGTCATCGTGAATGGGACCTCCCTATCTATGTTATTAGCGTGGAACCAGGCGGCGTT
ATCTCTCGCGATGGTCGCATCAAAACGGGCGATATTCTGCTGAATGTTAATGGCATCGAACTGACGGAAG
TGAGCCGTACAGAAGCAGTTGCAATCTTAAAATCAGCTCCGAGTAGTGTTGTGCTGAAAGCCTTAGAAGT
GCTCGAGCGGCCGCATCGTGACTGACTGACGATCTGCCTCGCGCGTTTCGGTGATGACGGTGAAAACCTC
TGACACATGCAGCTCCCGGAGACGGTCACAGCTTGTCTGTAAGCGGATGCCGGGAGCAGACAAGCCCGTC
AGGGCGCGTCAGCGGGTGTTGGCGGGTGTCGGGGCGCAGCCATGACCCAGTCACGTAGCGATAGCGGAGT
GTATAATTCTTGAAGACGAAAGGGCCTCGTGATACGCCTATTTTTATAGGTTAATGTCATGATAATAATG
GTTTCTTAGACGTCAGGTGGCACTTTTCGGGGAAATGTGCGCGGAACCCCTATTTGTTTATTTTTCTAAA
TACATTCAAATATGTATCCGCTCATGAGACAATAACCCTGATAAATGCTTCAATAATATTGAAAAAGGAA
GAGTATGAGTATTCAACATTTCCGTGTCGCCCTTATTCCCTTTTTTGCGGCATTTTGCCTTCCTGTTTTT
GCTCACCCAGAAACGCTGGTGAAAGTAAAAGATGCTGAAGATCAGTTGGGTGCACGAGTGGGTTACATCG
AACTGGATCTCAACAGCGGTAAGATCCTTGAGAGTTTTCGCCCCGAAGAACGTTTTCCAATGATGAGCAC
TTTTAAAGTTCTGCTATGTGGCGCGGTATTATCCCGTGTTGACGCCGGGCAAGAGCAACTCGGTCGCCGC
ATACACTATTCTCAGAATGACTTGGTTGAGTACTCACCAGTCACAGAAAAGCATCTTACGGATGGCATGA
CAGTAAGAGAATTATGCAGTGCTGCCATAACCATGAGTGATAACACTGCGGCCAACTTACTTCTGACAAC
GATCGGAGGACCGAAGGAGCTAACCGCTTTTTTGCACAACATGGGGGATCATGTAACTCGCCTTGATCGT
TGGGAACCGGAGCTGAATGAAGCCATACCAAACGACGAGCGTGACACCACGATGCCTGCAGCAATGGCAA
CAACGTTGCGCAAACTATTAACTGGCGAACTACTTACTCTAGCTTCCCGGCAACAATTAATAGACTGGAT
GGAGGCGGATAAAGTTGCAGGACCACTTCTGCGCTCGGCCCTTCCGGCTGGCTGGTTTATTGCTGATAAA
TCTGGAGCCGGTGAGCGTGGGTCTCGCGGTATCATTGCAGCACTGGGGCCAGATGGTAAGCCCTCCCGTA
TCGTAGTTATCTACACGACGGGGAGTCAGGCAACTATGGATGAACGAAATAGACAGATCGCTGAGATAGG
TGCCTCACTGATTAAGCATTGGTAACTGTCAGACCAAGTTTACTCATATATACTTTAGATTGATTTAAAA
CTTCATTTTTAATTTAAAAGGATCTAGGTGAAGATCCTTTTTGATAATCTCATGACCAAAATCCCTTAAC
GTGAGTTTTCGTTCCACTGAGCGTCAGACCCCGTAGAAAAGATCAAAGGATCTTCTTGAGATCCTTTTTT
TCTGCGCGTAATCTGCTGCTTGCAAACAAAAAAACCACCGCTACCAGCGGTGGTTTGTTTGCCGGATCAA
GAGCTACCAACTCTTTTTCCGAAGGTAACTGGCTTCAGCAGAGCGCAGATACCAAATACTGTCCTTCTAG
TGTAGCCGTAGTTAGGCCACCACTTCAAGAACTCTGTAGCACCGCCTACATACCTCGCTCTGCTAATCCT
GTTACCAGTGGCTGCTGCCAGTGGCGATAAGTCGTGTCTTACCGGGTTGGACTCAAGACGATAGTTACCG
GATAAGGCGCAGCGGTCGGGCTGAACGGGGGGTTCGTGCACACAGCCCAGCTTGGAGCGAACGACCTACA
CCGAACTGAGATACCTACAGCGTGAGCTATGAGAAAGCGCCACGCTTCCCGAAGGGAGAAAGGCGGACAG
GTATCCGGTAAGCGGCAGGGTCGGAACAGGAGAGCGCACGAGGGAGCTTCCAGGGGGAAACGCCTGGTAT
CTTTATAGTCCTGTCGGGTTTCGCCACCTCTGACTTGAGCGTCGATTTTTGTGATGCTCGTCAGGGGGGC
GGAGCCTATGGAAAAACGCCAGCAACGCGGCCTTTTTACGGTTCCTGGCCTTTTGCTGGCCTTTTGCTCA
CATGTTCTTTCCTGCGTTATCCCCTGATTCTGTGGATAACCGTATTACCGCCTTTGAGTGAGCTGATACC
GCTCGCCGCAGCCGAACGACCGAGCGCAGCGAGTCAGTGAGCGAGGAAGCGGAAGAGCGCCTGATGCGGT
ATTTTCTCCTTACGCATCTGTGCGGTATTTCACACCGCATAAATTCCGACACCATCGAATGGCGCAAAAC
CTTTCGCGGTATGGCATGATAGCGCCCGGAAGAGAGTCAATTCAGGGTGGTGAATGTGAAACCAGTAACG
TTATACGATGTCGCAGAGTATGCCGGTGTCTCTTATCAGACCGTTTCCCGCGTGGTGAACCAGGCCAGCC
ACGTTTCTGCGAAAACGCGGGAAAAAGTGGAAGCGGCGATGGCGGAGCTGAATTACATTCCCAACCGCGT
GGCACAACAACTGGCGGGCAAACAGTCGTTGCTGATTGGCGTTGCCACCTCCAGTCTGGCCCTGCACGCG
CCGTCGCAAATTGTCGCGGCGATTAAATCTCGCGCCGATCAACTGGGTGCCAGCGTGGTGGTGTCGATGG
TAGAACGAAGCGGCGTCGAAGCCTGTAAAGCGGCGGTGCACAATCTTCTCGCGCAACGCGTCAGTGGGCT
GATCATTAACTATCCGCTGGATGACCAGGATGCCATTGCTGTGGAAGCTGCCTGCACTAATGTTCCGGCG
TTATTTCTTGATGTCTCTGACCAGACACCCATCAACAGTATTATTTTCTCCCATGAAGACGGTACGCGAC
TGGGCGTGGAGCATCTGGTCGCATTGGGTCACCAGCAAATCGCGCTGTTAGCGGGCCCATTAAGTTCTGT
CTCGGCGCGTCTGCGTCTGGCTGGCTGGCATAAATATCTCACTCGCAATCAAATTCAGCCGATAGCGGAA
CGGGAAGGCGACTGGAGTGCCATGTCCGGTTTTCAACAAACCATGCAAATGCTGAATGAGGGCATCGTTC
CCACTGCGATGCTGGTTGCCAACGATCAGATGGCGCTGGGCGCAATGCGCGCCATTACCGAGTCCGGGCT
GCGCGTTGGTGCGGATATCTCGGTAGTGGGATACGACGATACCGAAGACAGCTCATGTTATATCCCGCCG
TTAACCACCATCAAACAGGATTTTCGCCTGCTGGGGCAAACCAGCGTGGACCGCTTGCTGCAACTCTCTC
AGGGCCAGGCGGTGAAGGGCAATCAGCTGTTGCCCGTCTCACTGGTGAAAAGAAAAACCACCCTGGCGCC
CAATACGCAAACCGCCTCTCCCCGCGCGTTGGCCGATTCATTAATGCAGCTGGCACGACAGGTTTCCCGA
CTGGAAAGCGGGCAGTGAGCGCAACGCAATTAATGTAAGTTAGCTCACTCATTAGGCACCCCAGGCTTTA
CACTTTATGCTTCCGGCTCGTATGTTGTGTGGAATTGTGAGCGGATAACAATTTCACACAGGAAACAGCT
ATGACCATGATTACGGATTCACTGGCCGTCGTTTTACAACGTCGTGACTGGGAAAACCCTGGCGTTACCC
AACTTAATCGCCTTGCAGCACATCCCCCTTTCGCCAGCTGGCGTAATAGCGAAGAGGCCCGCACCGATCG
CCCTTCCCAACAGTTGCGCAGCCTGAATGGCGAATGGCGCTTTGCCTGGTTTCCGGCACCAGAAGCGGTG
CCGGAAAGCTGGCTGGAGTGCGATCTTCCTGAGGCCGATACTGTCGTCGTCCCCTCAAACTGGCAGATGC
ACGGTTACGATGCGCCCATCTACACCAACGTGACCTATCCCATTACGGTCAATCCGCCGTTTGTTCCCAC
GGAGAATCCGACGGGTTGTTACTCGCTCACATTTAATGTTGATGAAAGCTGGCTACAGGAAGGCCAGACG
CGAATTATTTTTGATGGCGTTGGAATTAG
